Addgene plasmid #120897: pHH03C_32
Purpose: Functional test of ECF sigma factors and their cognate promoters
Depositing lab: Domitilla Del Vecchio. Depositing organization: Massachusetts Institute of Technology. Publication: A quasi-integral controller for adaptation of genetic modules to variable ribosome demand. Huang HH, Qian Y, Del Vecchio D. Nat Commun. 2018 Dec 21;9(1):5415. doi: 10.1038/s41467-018-07899-z. PubMed 30575748.
Backbone
  Vector backbone: p15A plasmid
  Vector type: Bacterial Expression, Synthetic Biology
Growth in bacteria
  Bacterial resistance: Ampicillin, 100 μg/mL
  Growth temperature: 30°C
  Growth strain: DH5alpha
  Copy number: Unknown
Gene/Insert
  Gene/Insert name: ECF32_1122
  Insert size (bp): 549
Terms and licenses: Academic/Nonprofit Terms; Industry Terms: Not Available to Industry
How to cite: pHH03C_32 was a gift from Domitilla Del Vecchio (Addgene plasmid # 120897 ; http://n2t.net/addgene:120897 ; RRID:Addgene_120897)
