[The description below was written by a language model from this plasmid's Addgene catalogue record and pLannotate feature annotations shown in this document.]
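Description:
pHH03C_32 is a 4,279-nt bacterial expression and synthetic-biology plasmid for E. coli, built on a p15A backbone. It replicates from the medium-copy p15A origin, which is compatible with ColE1-type plasmids, and is selected with ampicillin through a bla (β-lactamase) cassette driven by its own promoter and followed by a lambda t0 terminator. The catalogue lists the insert as ECF32_1122, a 549-bp gene for an extracytoplasmic function (ECF) sigma factor, and gives the purpose as functional testing of ECF sigma factors with their cognate promoters.

The automated annotation does not label the ECF32_1122 coding sequence. However, an unannotated stretch of about 600 nt lies between a tet operator/tet-regulated promoter fragment (matched by the software to an H1-2O2 promoter, most likely because of shared tetO sequence) and a short His-tag match followed by a T7 terminator. This layout suggests the sigma factor sits there under TetR-repressible, tetracycline-analogue-inducible control, possibly with a C-terminal His tag, though the record does not confirm this. TetR itself is encoded upstream, apparently expressed from a J23119-like constitutive promoter fragment and ended by the rrnB T1 terminator. A separate fluorescent protein reading frame, annotated by similarity as hfriFP, lies downstream of another short J23119-type promoter match. Given the stated purpose, this is plausibly the reporter for the cognate ECF promoter, but the record does not name that promoter or the reporter. The small SET1 fragment hit is probably a spurious match to sequence adjoining the T7 terminator. In use, induced sigma factor expression would be read out as fluorescence.
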