Features (pLannotate 1.2.2; 14 found; start..end, strand, type, name):
      1..105     +  promoter       AmpR promoter: bla
    106..966     +  CDS            AmpR: β-lactamase; bla; confers resistance to ampicillin, carbenicillin, and related antibiotics
    996..1090    +  terminator     lambda t0 terminator: transcription terminator from phage lambda
   1193..1738    +  rep_origin     p15A ori: Plasmids containing the medium-copy-number p15A origin of replication can be propagated in E. coli cells that contain a second plasmid with the ColE1 origin.
   1846..1870    +  promoter       J23119(SpeI) promoter (fragment): bacterial promoter (Registry of Standard Biological Parts BBa J23119) modified to end with an SpeI site
   1908..2621    +  CDS            hfriFP: hfriFP is a fluorescent protein published in 2013, derived from Herbaspirillum frisingense.
   2683..2711    +  promoter       J23119 promoter (fragment): bacterial promoter (Registry of Standard Biological Parts BBa J23119)
   2738..3358    +  CDS            tetR: TETR2_ECOLX - Experimental evidence at protein level: Swiss-Prot protein existence level 1. TetR is the repressor of the tetracycline resistance element; its N-terminal region forms a helix-turn-helix structure and binds DNA. Binding of tetracycline to TetR reduces the repressor affinity for the tetracycline resistance gene (tetA) promoter operator sites. From Escherichia coli.
   3382..3468    +  terminator     rrnB T1 terminator: Escherichia coli rrnB; transcription terminator T1 from the E. coli rrnB gene
   3477..3495    +  protein_bind   tet operator: tetO; bacterial operator O2 for the tetR and tetA genes tetracycline repressor TetR
   3501..3520    +  promoter       H1-2O2 promoter (fragment): doxycycline-inducible variant of the human H1 RNA promoter (Henriksen et al., 2007)
   4133..4150    +  CDS            9xHis (fragment): 9xHis affinity tag
   4160..4209    +  CDS            SET1 (fragment): solubility-enhancement tag derived from T7 phage gene 10B
   4217..4264    +  terminator     T7 terminator: transcription terminator for bacteriophage T7 RNA polymerase
>Addgene plasmid #120897 | pHH03C_32 | addgene full sequence | sequence record 235305 | Addgene NGS Result
CGCGGAACCCCTATTTGTTTATTTTTCTAAATACATTCAAATATGTATCCGCTCATGAGACAATAACCCT
GATAAATGCTTCAATAATATTGAAAAAGGAAGAGTATGAGTATTCAACATTTCCGTGTCGCCCTTATTCC
CTTTTTTGCGGCATTTTGCCTTCCTGTTTTTGCTCACCCAGAAACGCTGGTGAAAGTAAAAGATGCTGAA
GATCAGTTGGGTGCACGAGTGGGTTACATCGAACTGGATCTCAACAGCGGTAAGATCCTTGAGAGTTTTC
GCCCCGAAGAACGTTTTCCAATGATGAGCACTTTTAAAGTTCTGCTATGTGGCGCGGTATTATCCCGTAT
TGACGCCGGGCAAGAGCAACTCGGTCGCCGCATACACTATTCTCAGAATGACTTGGTTGAGTACTCACCA
GTCACAGAAAAGCATCTTACGGATGGCATGACAGTAAGAGAATTATGCAGTGCTGCCATAACCATGAGTG
ATAACACTGCGGCCAACTTACTTCTGACAACGATCGGAGGACCGAAGGAGCTAACCGCTTTTTTGCACAA
CATGGGGGATCATGTAACTCGCCTTGATCGTTGGGAACCGGAGCTGAATGAAGCCATACCAAACGACGAG
CGTGACACCACGATGCCTGTAGCAATGGCAACAACGTTGCACAAACTATTAACTGGCGAACTACTTACTC
TAGCTTCCCGGCAACAATTAATAGACTGGATGGAGGCGGATAAAGTTGCAGGACCACTTCTGCGCTCGGC
CCTTCCGGCTGGCTGGTTTATTGCTGATAAATCTGGAGCCGGTGAGCGTGGGTCTCGCGGTATCATTGCA
GCACTGGGGCCAGATGGTAAGCCCTCCCGTATCGTAGTTATCTACACGACGGGGAGTCAGGCAACTATGG
ATGAACGAAATAGACAGATCGCTGAGATAGGTGCCTCACTGATTAAGCATTGGTAACTCGAGCTGATCCT
TCAAGAGCTCGCTTGGACTCCTGTTGATAGATCCAGTAATGACCTCAGAACTCCATCTGGATTTGTTCAG
AACGCTCGGTTGCCGCCGGGCGTTTTTTATTGGTGAGAATTTACAACTTATATCGTATGGGGCTGACTTC
AGGTGCTACATTTGAAGAGATAAATTGCACTGAAATCTAGAAATATTTTATCTGATTAATAAGATGATCT
TCTTGAGATCGTTTTGGTCTGCGCGTAATCTCTTGCTCTGAAAACGAAAAAACCGCCTTGCAGGGCGGTT
TTTCGAAGGTTCTCTGAGCTACCAACTCTTTGAACCGAGGTAACTGGCTTGGAGGAGCGCAGTCACCAAA
ACTTGTCCTTTCAGTTTAGCCTTAACCGGCGCATGACTTCAAGACTAACTCCTCTAAATCAATTACCAGT
GGCTGCTGCCAGTGGTGCTTTTGCATGTCTTTCCGGGTTGGACTCAAGACGATAGTTACCGGATAAGGCG
CAGCGGTCGGACTGAACGGGGGGTTCGTGCATACAGTCCAGCTTGGAGCGAACTGCCTACCCGGAACTGA
GTGTCAGGCGTGGAATGAGACAAACGCGGCCATAACAGCGGAATGACACCGGTAAACCGAAAGGCAGGAA
CAGGAGAGCGCACGAGGGAGCCGCCAGGGGGAAACGCCTGGTATCTTTATAGTCCTGTCGGGTTTCGCCA
CCACTGATTTGAGCGTCAGATTTCGTGATGCTTGTCAGGGGGGCGGAGCCTATGGAAAAACGGCTTTGCC
GCGGCCCTCTCACTTCCCTGTTAAGTATCTTCCTGGCATCTTCCAGGAAATCTCCGCCCCGTTCGTAAGC
CATTTCCGCTCGCCGCAGTCGAACGTTGACGGCTAGCTCAGTCCTAGGTACAGTGCTAGCATAACAAACT
TTGACAAAGAGGAGAAAATGCGTAAAGGAGAAGAACTTTTCACTGGAGTTGTCCCAATTCTTGTTGAATT
AGATGGTGATGTTAATGGGCACAAATTTTCTGTCAGTGGAGAGGGTGAAGGTGATGCAACATACGGAAAA
CTTACCCTTAAATTTATTTGCACTACTGGAAAACTACCTGTTCCATGGCCAACACTTGTCACTACTTTCG
GTTATGGTGTTCAATGCTTTGCGAGATACCCAGATCATATGAAACAGCATGACTTTTTCAAGAGTGCCAT
GCCCGAAGGTTATGTACAGGAAAGAACTATATTTTTCAAAGATGACGGGAACTACAAGACACGTGCTGAA
GTCAAGTTTGAAGGTGATACCCTTGTTAATAGAATCGAGTTAAAAGGTATTGATTTTAAAGAAGATGGAA
ACATTCTTGGACACAAATTGGAATACAACTATAACTCACACAATGTATACATCATGGCAGACAAACAAAA
GAATGGAATCAAAGTTAACTTCAAAATTAGACACAACATTGAAGATGGAAGCGTTCAACTAGCAGACCAT
TATCAACAAAATACTCCAATTGGCGATGGCCCTGTCCTTTTACCAGACAACCATTACCTGTCCACACAAT
CTGCCCTTTCGAAAGATCCCAACGAAAAGAGAGACCACATGGTCCTTCTTGAGTTTGTAACAGCTGCTGG
GATTACACATGGCATGGATGAACTATACAAATAATAACCAATTATTGAAGGCCGCTAACGCGGCCTTTTT
TTGTTTCTGGTCTCCCTTTATGGCTAGCTCAGTCCTAGGTACAATGCTAGCAATTCATTAAAGAGGAGAA
AGGTACCATGTCCAGATTAGATAAAAGTAAAGTGATTAACAGCGCATTAGAGCTGCTTAATGAGGTCGGA
ATCGAAGGTTTAACAACCCGTAAACTCGCCCAGAAGCTAGGTGTAGAGCAGCCTACATTGTATTGGCATG
TAAAAAATAAGCGGGCTTTGCTCGACGCCTTAGCCATTGAGATGTTAGATAGGCACCATACTCACTTTTG
CCCTTTAGAAGGGGAAAGCTGGCAAGATTTTTTACGTAATAACGCTAAAAGTTTTAGATGTGCTTTACTA
AGTCATCGCGATGGAGCAAAAGTACATTTAGGTACACGGCCTACAGAAAAACAGTATGAAACTCTCGAAA
ATCAATTAGCCTTTTTATGCCAACAAGGTTTTTCACTAGAGAATGCATTATATGCACTCAGCGCTGTGGG
GCATTTTACTTTAGGTTGCGTATTGGAAGATCAAGAGCATCAAGTCGCTAAAGAAGAAAGGGAAACACCT
ACTACTGATAGTATGCCGCCATTATTACGACAAGCTATCGAATTATTTGATCACCAAGGTGCAGAGCCAG
CCTTCTTATTCGGCCTTGAATTGATCATATGCGGATTAGAAAAACAACTTAAATGTGAAAGTGGGTCCTA
ATAAACGCGTGCTAGAGGCATCAAATAAAACGAAAGGCTCAGTCGAAAGACTGGGCCTTTCGTTTTATCT
GTTGTTTGTCGGTGAACGCTCTCCTGAGTAGGACAAATTACTAGAGTCCCTATCAGTGATAGAGATTGAC
ATCCCTATCAGTGATAGAGATACTGAGCACTACTAGAGAAAGAGGAGAAATACTAGATGACCGAAATTCA
TCTGCAGACCACCGAAAGCACCAGCGTTAATGATGGTCTGCCGCTGAATATTGATTGGGAAGGTATTTTT
CGTGAACATGGTCGTCGTGTGCATCATTTTATTCGTAAACGTGTTAGCCATCGTGAAGATGCCGAAGATC
TGGAACAAATGACCTGGCTGGAAGTTCTGCGTAATCGTGATAAATTTGCCGGTGCAAGCCGTCCGGAAAC
CTGGGTTTTTGGTATTGCACTGAATCTGGTGCGTAATCATTTTCGTCTGCAGAGCGGTCGTCCGCGTTGT
GATGAACTGGAAGATGATATTATTCTGACCCAGGGTGATGATCCGAGCCATATTACCGAATATCAGCGTC
TGCTGAATAGCACCCTGAATAGTATTGCAAATCTGCCGGAAGATACCCGTCGCCTGCTGAACATGCTGGT
TGAAAAAGATGGTAGCTATCAGGCAATTGCAGCCCATCTGAATATTCCGATTGGCACCGTTCGTAGCCGT
CTGAGCCGTGCACGTGTTACCCTGAAACAGAGCGTTTTTAGCTAAGGATCCAAGCTTGCGGCCGCACTCG
AGCACCACCACCACCACCACTGAGATCCGGCTGCTAACAAAGCCCGAAAGGAAGCTGAGTTGGCTGCTGC
CACCGCTGAGCAATAACTAGCATAACCCCTTGGGGCCTCTAAACGGGTCTTGAGGGGTTTTTTGGGCGTC
TCCACTGTG
